>Addgene plasmid #195479 | pInducer 21-3xFlag-hMEFV-ΔPLD | addgene full sequence | sequence record 386694 | Addgene NGS Result
TGGAAGGGCTAATTCACTCCCAAAGAAGACAAGATATCCTTGATCTGTGGATCTACCACACACAAGGCTA
CTTCCCTGATTAGCAGAACTACACACCAGGGCCAGGGGTCAGATATCCACTGACCTTTGGATGGTGCTAC
AAGCTAGTACCAGTTGAGCCAGATAAGGTAGAAGAGGCCAATAAAGGAGAGAACACCAGCTTGTTACACC
CTGTGAGCCTGCATGGGATGGATGACCCGGAGAGAGAAGTGTTAGAGTGGAGGTTTGACAGCCGCCTAGC
ATTTCATCACGTGGCCCGAGAGCTGCATCCGGAGTACTTCAAGAACTGCTGATATCGAGCTTGCTACAAG
GGACTTTCCGCTGGGGACTTTCCAGGGAGGCGTGGCCTGGGCGGGACTGGGGAGTGGCGAGCCCTCAGAT
CCTGCATATAAGCAGCTGCTTTTTGCCTGTACTGGGTCTCTCTGGTTAGACCAGATCTGAGCCTGGGAGC
TCTCTGGCTAACTAGGGAACCCACTGCTTAAGCCTCAATAAAGCTTGCCTTGAGTGCTTCAAGTAGTGTG
TGCCCGTCTGTTGTGTGACTCTGGTAACTAGAGATCCCTCAGACCCTTTTAGTCAGTGTGGAAAATCTCT
AGCAGTGGCGCCCGAACAGGGACTTGAAAGCGAAAGGGAAACCAGAGGAGCTCTCTCGACGCAGGACTCG
GCTTGCTGAAGCGCGCACGGCAAGAGGCGAGGGGCGGCGACTGGTGAGTACGCCAAAAATTTTGACTAGC
GGAGGCTAGAAGGAGAGAGATGGGTGCGAGAGCGTCAGTATTAAGCGGGGGAGAATTAGATCGCGATGGG
AAAAAATTCGGTTAAGGCCAGGGGGAAAGAAAAAATATAAATTAAAACATATAGTATGGGCAAGCAGGGA
GCTAGAACGATTCGCAGTTAATCCTGGCCTGTTAGAAACATCAGAAGGCTGTAGACAAATACTGGGACAG
CTACAACCATCCCTTCAGACAGGATCAGAAGAACTTAGATCATTATATAATACAGTAGCAACCCTCTATT
GTGTGCATCAAAGGATAGAGATAAAAGACACCAAGGAAGCTTTAGACAAGATAGAGGAAGAGCAAAACAA
AAGTAAGACCACCGCACAGCAAGCGGCCGGCCGCTGATCTTCAGACCTGGAGGAGGAGATATGAGGGACA
ATTGGAGAAGTGAATTATATAAATATAAAGTAGTAAAAATTGAACCATTAGGAGTAGCACCCACCAAGGC
AAAGAGAAGAGTGGTGCAGAGAGAAAAAAGAGCAGTGGGAATAGGAGCTTTGTTCCTTGGGTTCTTGGGA
GCAGCAGGAAGCACTATGGGCGCAGCGTCAATGACGCTGACGGTACAGGCCAGACAATTATTGTCTGGTA
TAGTGCAGCAGCAGAACAATTTGCTGAGGGCTATTGAGGCGCAACAGCATCTGTTGCAACTCACAGTCTG
GGGCATCAAGCAGCTCCAGGCAAGAATCCTGGCTGTGGAAAGATACCTAAAGGATCAACAGCTCCTGGGG
ATTTGGGGTTGCTCTGGAAAACTCATTTGCACCACTGCTGTGCCTTGGAATGCTAGTTGGAGTAATAAAT
CTCTGGAACAGATTTGGAATCACACGACCTGGATGGAGTGGGACAGAGAAATTAACAATTACACAAGCTT
AATACACTCCTTAATTGAAGAATCGCAAAACCAGCAAGAAAAGAATGAACAAGAATTATTGGAATTAGAT
AAATGGGCAAGTTTGTGGAATTGGTTTAACATAACAAATTGGCTGTGGTATATAAAATTATTCATAATGA
TAGTAGGAGGCTTGGTAGGTTTAAGAATAGTTTTTGCTGTACTTTCTATAGTGAATAGAGTTAGGCAGGG
ATATTCACCATTATCGTTTCAGACCCACCTCCCAACCCCGAGGGGACCCGACAGGCCCGAAGGAATAGAA
GAAGAAGGTGGAGAGAGAGACAGAGACAGATCCATTCGATTAGTGAACGGATCTCGACGGTATCGCCGAA
TTCACAAATGGCAGTATTCATCCACAATTTTAAAAGAAAAGGGGGGATTGGGGGGTACAGTGCAGGGGAA
AGAATAGTAGACATAATAGCAACAGACATACAAACTAAAGAATTACAAAAACAAATTACAAAAATTCAAA
ATTTTCGGGTTTATTACAGGGACAGCAGAGATCCAGTTTGGACTAGGATCCTTTACCACTCCCTATCAGT
GATAGAGAAAAGTGAAAGTCGAGTTTACCACTCCCTATCAGTGATAGAGAAAAGTGAAAGTCGAGTTTAC
CACTCCCTATCAGTGATAGAGAAAAGTGAAAGTCGAGTTTACCACTCCCTATCAGTGATAGAGAAAAGTG
AAAGTCGAGTTTACCACTCCCTATCAGTGATAGAGAAAAGTGAAAGTCGAGTTTACCACTCCCTATCAGT
GATAGAGAAAAGTGAAAGTCGAGTTTACCACTCCCTATCAGTGATAGAGAAAAGTGAAAGTCGAGCTCGG
TACCCGGGTCGAGGTAGGCGTGTACGGTGGGAGGCCTATATAAGCAGAGCTCGTTTAGTGAACCGTCAGA
TCGCCTGGAGACGCCATCCACGCTGTTTTGACCTCCATAGAAGACACCGGGACCGATCCAGCCTCCGCGG
CCCCGAACTAGTCCAGTGTGGTGGAATTCTGCAGATATCAACAAGTTTGTACAAAAAAGCAGGCTTTAAA
GGAACCAATTCAGTCGACTGGATCCGGTACCACCATGGACTACAAAGACCATGACGGTGATTATAAAGAT
CATGACATCGATTACAAGGATGACGATGACAAGCTTGCGGCCGCGGCTAAGACCCCTAGTGACCATCTGC
TGTCCACCCTGGAGGAGCTGGTGCCCTATGACTTCGAGAAGTTCAAGTTCAAGCTGCAGAACACCAGTGT
GCAGAAGGAGCACTCCAGGATCCCCCGGAGCCAGATCCAGAGAGCCAGGCCGGTGAAGATGGCCACTCTG
CTGGTCACCTACTATGGGGAAGAGTACGCCGTGCAGCTCACCCTGCAGGTCCTGCGGGCCATCAACCAGC
GCCTGCTGGCCGAGGAGCTCCACAGGGCAGCCATTCAGGGAAGGCCACCAGACACGGCTGCGAGTCCCCG
CTGCCACGCCCAGGAAGGAGACCCAGTTGACGGTACCTGTGTGCGTGATTCCTGCAGCTTCCCCGAGGCA
GTTTCTGGGCACCCCCAGGCCTCAGGCAGCCGCTCACCTGGCTGCCCCCGGTGCCAGGACTCCCATGAAA
GGAAGAGCCCGGGAAGCCTAAGCCCCCAGCCCCTGCCACAGTGTAAGCGCCACCTGAAGCAGGTCCAGCT
GCTCTTCTGTGAGGATCACGATGAGCCCATCTGCCTCATCTGCAGTCTGAGTCAGGAGCACCAAGGCCAC
CGGGTGCGCCCCATTGAGGAGGTCGCCCTGGAACACAAGAAGAAAATTCAGAAGCAGCTGGAGCATCTGA
AGAAGCTGAGAAAATCAGGGGAGGAGCAGCGATCCTATGGGGAGGAGAAGGCAGTGAGCTTTCTGAAACA
AACTGAAGCGCTGAAGCAGCGGGTGCAGAGGAAGCTGGAGCAGGTGTACTACTTCCTGGAGCAGCAAGAG
CATTTCTTTGTGGCCTCACTGGAGGACGTGGGCCAGATGGTTGGGCAGATCAGGAAGGCATATGACACCC
GCGTATCCCAGGACATCGCCCTGCTCGATGCGCTGATTGGGGAACTGGAGGCCAAGGAGTGCCAGTCAGA
ATGGGAACTTCTGCAGGACATTGGAGACATCTTGCACAGGGCTAAGACAGTGCCTGTCCCTGAAAAGTGG
ACCACTCCTCAAGAGATAAAACAAAAGATCCAACTCCTCCACCAGAAGTCAGAGTTTGTGGAGAAGAGCA
CAAAGTACTTCTCAGAAACCCTGCGTTCAGAAATGGAAATGTTCAATGTTCCAGAGCTGATTGGCGCTCA
GGCACATGCTGTTAATGTGATTCTGGATGCAGAAACCGCTTACCCCAACCTCATCTTCTCTGATGATCTG
AAGAGTGTTAGACTTGGAAACAAGTGGGAGAGGCTGCCTGATGGCCCGCAAAGATTTGACAGCTGTATCA
TTGTTCTGGGCTCTCCGAGTTTCCTCTCTGGCCGCCGTTACTGGGAGGTGGAGGTTGGAGACAAGACAGC
ATGGATCCTGGGAGCCTGCAAGACATCCATAAGCAGGAAAGGGAACATGACTCTGTCGCCAGAGAATGGC
TACTGGGTGGTGATAATGATGAAGGAAAATGAGTACCAGGCGTCCAGCGTTCCCCCGACCCGCCTGCTAA
TAAAGGAGCCTCCCAAGCGTGTGGGCATCTTCGTGGACTACAGAGTTGGAAGCATCTCCTTTTACAATGT
GACAGCCAGATCCCACATCTATACATTCGCCAGCTGCTCTTTCTCTGGGCCCCTTCAACCTATCTTCAGC
CCTGGGACACGTGATGGAGGGAAGAACACAGCTCCTCTGACTATCTGTCCAGTGGGTGGTCAGGGGCCTG
ACTGACTCGAGATATCTAGACCCAGCTTTCTTGTACAAAGTGGTTGATATCCAGCACAGTGGCGGCCGCT
CGAGTCTAGAGGGCCCGCGGTTCGAATACCCATACGACGTCCCAGACTACGCTTAGTAATGATTAATTAA
ACTAGAAATTCTACCGGGTAGGGGAGGCGCTTTTCCCAAGGCAGTCTGGAGTAACCCACCCAAGATCTGG
CCTCCGCGCCGGGTTTTGGCGCCTCCCGCGGGCGCCCCCCTCCTCACGGCGAGCCGCGTAAGATCTGGCC
TCCGCGCCGGGTTTTGGCGCCTCCCGCGGGCGCCCCCCTCCTCACGGCGAGCCTAGTCGTGAGGCTCCGG
TGCCCGTCAGTGGGCAGAGCGCACATCGCCCACAGTCCCCGAGAAGTTGGGGGGAGGGGTCGGCAATTGA
ACCGGTGCCTAGAGAAGGTGGCGCGGGGTAAACTGGGAAAGTGATGTCGTGTACTGGCTCCGCCTTTTTC
CCGAGGGTGGGGGAGAACCGTATATAAGTGCAGTAGTCGCCGTGAACGTTCTTTTTCGCAACGGGTTTGC
CGCCAGAACACAGGTAAGTGCCGTGTGTGGTTCCCGCGGGCCTGGCCTCTTTACGGGTTATGGCCCTTGC
GTGCCTTGAATTACTTCCACCTGGCTGCAGTACGTGATTCTTGATCCCGAGCTTCGGGTTGGAAGTGGGT
GGGAGAGTTCGAGGCCTTGCGCTTAAGGAGCCCCTTCGCCTCGTGCTTGAGTTGAGGCCTGGCCTGGGCG
CTGGGGCCGCCGCGTGCGAATCTGGTGGCACCTTCGCGCCTGTCTCGCTGCTTTCGATAAGTCTCTAGCC
ATTTAAAATTTTTGATGACCTGCTGCGACGCTTTTTTTCTGGCAAGATAGTCTTGTAAATGCGGGCCAAG
ATCTGCACACTGGTATTTCGGTTTTTGGGGCCGCGGGCGGCGACGGGGCCCGTGCGTCCCAGCGCACATG
TTCGGCGAGGCGGGGCCTGCGAGCGCGGCCACCGAGAATCGGACGGGGGTAGTCTCAAGCTGGCCGGCCT
GCTCTGGTGCCTGGCCTCGCGCCGCCGTGTATCGCCCCGCCCTGGGCGGCAAGGCTGGCCCGGTCGGCAC
CAGTTGCGTGAGCGGAAAGATGGCCGCTTCCCGGCCCTGCTGCAGGGAGCTCAAAATGGAGGACGCGGCG
CTCGGGAGAGCGGGCGGGTGAGTCACCCACACAAAGGAAAAGGGCCTTTCCGTCCTCAGCCGTCGCTTCA
TGTGACTCCACGGAGTACCGGGCGCCGTCCAGGCACCTCGATTAGTTCTCGAGCTTTTGGAGTACGTCGT
CTTTAGGTTGGGGGGAGGGGTTTTATGCGATGGAGTTTCCCCACACTGAGTGGGTGGAGACTGAAGTTAG
GCCAGCTTGGCACTTGATGTAATTCTCCTTGGAATTTGCCCTTTTTGAGTTTGGATCTTGGTTCATTCTC
AAGCCTCAGACAGTGGTTCAAAGTTTTTTTCTTCCATTTCAGGTGTCGTGAAGCGGCCGCCATGCTAGTA
AATTGTCCGCTAAATTCTGGCCGTTTTTGGCTTTTTTGTTAGACGGATCCATAACTTCGTATAATGTATG
CTATACGAAGTTATGCCACCATGTCTAGACTGGACAAGAGCAAAGTCATAAACGGAGCTCTGGAATTACT
CAATGGTGTCGGTATCGAAGGCCTGACGACAAGGAAACTCGCTCAAAAGCTGGGAGTTGAGCAGCCTACC
CTGTACTGGCACGTGAAGAACAAGCGGGCCCTGCTCGATGCCCTGCCAATCGAGATGCTGGACAGGCATC
ATACCCACTTCTGCCCCCTGGAAGGCGAGTCATGGCAAGACTTTCTGCGGAACAACGCCAAGTCATACCG
CTGTGCTCTCCTCTCACATCGCGACGGGGCTAAAGTGCATCTCGGCACCCGCCCAACAGAGAAACAGTAC
GAAACCCTGGAAAATCAGCTCGCGTTCCTGTGTCAGCAAGGCTTCTCCCTGGAGAACGCACTGTACGCTC
TGTCCGCCGTGGGCCACTTTACACTGGGCTGCGTATTGGAGGAACAGGAGCATCAAGTAGCAAAAGAGGA
AAGAGAGACACCTACCACCGATTCTATGCCCCCACTTCTGAGACAAGCAATTGAGCTGTTCGACCGGCAG
GGAGCCGAACCTGCCTTCCTTTTCGGCCTGGAACTAATCATATGTGGCCTGGAGAAACAGCTAAAGTGCG
AAAGCGGCGGGCCGACCGACGCCCTTGACGATTTTGACTTAGACATGCTCCCAGCCGATGCCCTTGACGA
CTTTGACCTTGATATGCTGCCTGCTGACGCTCTTGACGATTTTGACCTTGACATGCTCCCCGGGTAACTA
AGTAAGGATCCGCGGCCGCACTAGAGGAATTCCGCCCCTCTCCCCCCCCCCCCTCTCCCTCCCCCCCCCC
TAACGTTACTGGCCGAAGCCGCTTGGAATAAGGCCGGTGTGCGTTTGTCTATATGTTATTTTCCACCATA
TTGCCGTCTTTTGGCAATGTGAGGGCCCGGAAACCTGGCCCTGTCTTCTTGACGAGCATTCCTAGGGGTC
TTTCCCCTCTCGCCAAAGGAATGCAAGGTCTGTTGAATGTCGTGAAGGAAGCAGTTCCTCTGGAAGCTTC
TTGAAGACAAACAACGTCTGTAGCGACCCTTTGCAGGCAGCGGAACCCCCCACCTGGCGACAGGTGCCTC
TGCGGCCAAAAGCCACGTGTATAAGATACACCTGCAAAGGCGGCACAACCCCAGTGCCACGTTGTGAGTT
GGATAGTTGTGGAAAGAGTCAAATGGCTCTCCTCAAGCGTATTCAACAAGGGGCTGAAGGATGCCCAGAA
GGTACCCCATTGTATGGGATCTGATCTGGGGCCTCGGTGCACATGCTTTACATGTGTTTAGTCGAGGTTA
AAAAAACGTCTAGGCCCCCCGAACCACGGGGACGTGGTTTTCCTTTGAAAAACACGATGATAAGCTTACC
GGTCCACCATGGTGAGCAAGGGCGAGGAGCTGTTCACCGGGGTGGTGCCCATCCTGGTCGAGCTGGACGG
CGACGTAAACGGCCACAAGTTCAGCGTGTCCGGCGAGGGCGAGGGCGATGCCACCTACGGCAAGCTGACC
CTGAAGTTCATCTGCACCACCGGCAAGCTGCCCGTGCCCTGGCCCACCCTCGTGACCACCCTGACCTACG
GCGTGCAGTGCTTCAGCCGCTACCCCGACCACATGAAGCAGCACGACTTCTTCAAGTCCGCCATGCCCGA
AGGCTACGTCCAGGAGCGCACCATCTTCTTCAAGGACGACGGCAACTACAAGACCCGCGCCGAGGTGAAG
TTCGAGGGCGACACCCTGGTGAACCGCATCGAGCTGAAGGGCATCGACTTCAAGGAGGACGGCAACATCC
TGGGGCACAAGCTGGAGTACAACTACAACAGCCACAACGTCTATATCATGGCCGACAAGCAGAAGAACGG
CATCAAGGTGAACTTCAAGATCCGCCACAACATCGAGGACGGCAGCGTGCAGCTCGCCGACCACTACCAG
CAGAACACCCCCATCGGCGACGGCCCCGTGCTGCTGCCCGACAACCACTACCTGAGCACCCAGTCCGCCC
TGAGCAAAGACCCCAACGAGAAGCGCGATCACATGGTCCTGCTGGAGTTCGTGACCGCCGCCGGGATCAC
TCTCGGCATGGACGAGCTGTACAAGTAAGCATGCCCGACGGCGAGGATCTCGTCGTGACCCATGGCGATG
CCTGCTTGCCGAATATCATGGTGGAAAATGGCCGCTTTTCTGGATTCATCGACTGTGGCCGGCTGGGTGT
GGCGGACCGCTATCAGGACATAGCGTTGGCTACCCGTGATATTGCTGAAGAGCTTGGCGGCGAATGGGCT
GACCGCTTCCTCGTGCTTTACGGTATCGCCGCTCCCGATTCGCAGCGCATCGCCTTCTATCGCCTTCTTG
ACGAGTTCTTCTGATGTACAAGTAAAGCGGCCGCGACTCTAGATCATAATCAGCCATACCACATTTGTAG
AGGTTTTACTTGCTTTAAAAAACCTCCCACACCTCCCCCTGAACCTGAAACATAAAATGAATGCAATTGT
TGTTGTTTAGTCCCTCCCAATTCGATATCAAGCTTATCGCGATAGATCCTAATCAACCTCTGGATTACAA
AATTTGTGAAAGATTGACTGGTATTCTTAACTATGTTGCTCCTTTTACGCTATGTGGATACGCTGCTTTA
ATGCCTTTGTATCATGCTATTGCTTCCCGTATGGCTTTCATTTTCTCCTCCTTGTATAAATCCTGGTTGC
TGTCTCTTTATGAGGAGTTGTGGCCCGTTGTCAGGCAACGTGGCGTGGTGTGCACTGTGTTTGCTGACGC
AACCCCCACTGGTTGGGGCATTGCCACCACCTGTCAGCTCCTTTCCGGGACTTTCGCTTTCCCCCTCCCT
ATTGCCACGGCGGAACTCATCGCCGCCTGCCTTGCCCGCTGCTGGACAGGGGCTCGGCTGTTGGGCACTG
ACAATTCCGTGGTGTTGTCGGGGAAATCATCGTCCTTTCCTTGGCTGCTCGCCTGTGTTGCCACCTGGAT
TCTGCGCGGGACGTCCTTCTGCTACGTCCCTTCGGCCCTCAATCCAGCGGACCTTCCTTCCCGCGGCCTG
CTGCCGGCTCTGCGGCCTCTTCCGCGTCTTCGCCTTCGCCCTCAGACGAGTCGGATCTCCCTTTGGGCCG
CCTCCCCGCCTGAGATCCTTTAAGACCAATGACTTACAAGGCAGCTGTAGATCTTAGCCACTTTTTAAAA
GAAAAGGGGGGACTGGAAGGGCTAATTCACTCCCAACGAAGACAAGATCTGCTTTTTGCTTGTACTGGGT
CTCTCTGGTTAGACCAGATCTGAGCCTGGGAGCTCTCTGGCTAACTAGGGAACCCACTGCTTAAGCCTCA
ATAAAGCTTGCCTTGAGTGCTTCAAGTAGTGTGTGCCCGTCTGTTGTGTGACTCTGGTAACTAGAGATCC
CTCAGACCCTTTTAGTCAGTGTGGAAAATCTCTAGCAGTAGTAGTTCATGTCATCTTATTATTCAGTATT
TATAACTTGCAAAGAAATGAATATCAGAGAGTGAGAGGCCCGGGTTAATTAAGGAAAGGGCTAGATCATT
CTTGAAGACGAAAGGGCCTCGTGATACGCCTATTTTTATAGGTTAATGTCATGATAATAATGGTTTCTTA
GACGTCAGGTGGCACTTTTCGGGGAAATGTGCGCGGAACCCCTATTTGTTTATTTTTCTAAATACATTCA
AATATGTATCCGCTCATGAGACAATAACCCTGATAAATGCTTCAATAATATTGAAAAAGGAAGAGTATGA
GTATTCAACATTTCCGTGTCGCCCTTATTCCCTTTTTTGCGGCATTTTGCCTTCCTGTTTTTGCTCACCC
AGAAACGCTGGTGAAAGTAAAAGATGCTGAAGATCAGTTGGGTGCACGAGTGGGTTACATCGAACTGGAT
CTCAACAGCGGTAAGATCCTTGAGAGTTTTCGCCCCGAAGAACGTTTTCCAATGATGAGCACTTTTAAAG
TTCTGCTATGTGGCGCGGTATTATCCCGTGTTGACGCCGGGCAAGAGCAACTCGGTCGCCGCATACACTA
TTCTCAGAATGACTTGGTTGAGTACTCACCAGTCACAGAAAAGCATCTTACGGATGGCATGACAGTAAGA
GAATTATGCAGTGCTGCCATAACCATGAGTGATAACACTGCGGCCAACTTACTTCTGACAACGATCGGAG
GACCGAAGGAGCTAACCGCTTTTTTGCACAACATGGGGGATCATGTAACTCGCCTTGATCGTTGGGAACC
GGAGCTGAATGAAGCCATACCAAACGACGAGCGTGACACCACGATGCCTGTAGCAATGGCAACAACGTTG
CGCAAACTATTAACTGGCGAACTACTTACTCTAGCTTCCCGGCAACAATTAATAGACTGGATGGAGGCGG
ATAAAGTTGCAGGACCACTTCTGCGCTCGGCCCTTCCGGCTGGCTGGTTTATTGCTGATAAATCTGGAGC
CGGTGAGCGTGGGTCTCGCGGTATCATTGCAGCACTGGGGCCAGATGGTAAGCCCTCCCGTATCGTAGTT
ATCTACACGACGGGGAGTCAGGCAACTATGGATGAACGAAATAGACAGATCGCTGAGATAGGTGCCTCAC
TGATTAAGCATTGGTAACTGTCAGACCAAGTTTACTCATATATACTTTAGATTGATTTAAAACTTCATTT
TTAATTTAAAAGGATCTAGGTGAAGATCCTTTTTGATAATCTCATGACCAAAATCCCTTAACGTGAGTTT
TCGTTCCACTGAGCGTCAGACCCCGTAGAAAAGATCAAAGGATCTTCTTGAGATCCTTTTTTTCTGCGCG
TAATCTGCTGCTTGCAAACAAAAAAACCACCGCTACCAGCGGTGGTTTGTTTGCCGGATCAAGAGCTACC
AACTCTTTTTCCGAAGGTAACTGGCTTCAGCAGAGCGCAGATACCAAATACTGTTCTTCTAGTGTAGCCG
TAGTTAGGCCACCACTTCAAGAACTCTGTAGCACCGCCTACATACCTCGCTCTGCTAATCCTGTTACCAG
TGGCTGCTGCCAGTGGCGATAAGTCGTGTCTTACCGGGTTGGACTCAAGACGATAGTTACCGGATAAGGC
GCAGCGGTCGGGCTGAACGGGGGGTTCGTGCACACAGCCCAGCTTGGAGCGAACGACCTACACCGAACTG
AGATACCTACAGCGTGAGCTATGAGAAAGCGCCACGCTTCCCGAAGGGAGAAAGGCGGACAGGTATCCGG
TAAGCGGCAGGGTCGGAACAGGAGAGCGCACGAGGGAGCTTCCAGGGGGAAACGCCTGGTATCTTTATAG
TCCTGTCGGGTTTCGCCACCTCTGACTTGAGCGTCGATTTTTGTGATGCTCGTCAGGGGGGCGGAGCCTA
TGGAAAAACGCCAGCAACGCGGCCTTTTTACGGTTCCTGGCCTTTTGCTGGCCTTTTGCTCACATGTTCT
TTCCTGCGTTATCCCCTGATTCTGTGGATAACCGTATTACCGCCTTTGAGTGAGCTGATACCGCTCGCCG
CAGCCGAACGACCGAGCGCAGCGAGTCAGTGAGCGAGGAAGCGGAAGAGCGCCCAATACGCAAACCGCCT
CTCCCCGCGCGTTGGCCGATTCATTAATGCAGCAAGCTCATGGCTGACTAATTTTTTTTATTTATGCAGA
GGCCGAGGCCGCCTCGGCCTCTGAGCTATTCCAGAAGTAGTGAGGAGGCTTTTTTGGAGGCCTAGGCTTT
TGCAAAAAGCTCCCCGTGGCACGACAGGTTTCCCGACTGGAAAGCGGGCAGTGAGCGCAACGCAATTAAT
GTGAGTTAGCTCACTCATTAGGCACCCCAGGCTTTACACTTTATGCTTCCGGCTCGTATGTTGTGTGGAA
TTGTGAGCGGATAACAATTTCACACAGGAAACAGCTATGACATGATTACGAATTTCACAAATAAAGCATT
TTTTTCACTGCATTCTAGTTGTGGTTTGTCCAAACTCATCAATGTATCTTATCATGTCTGGATCAACTGG
ATAACTCAAGCTAACCAAAATCATCCCAAACTTCCCACCCCATACCCTATTACCACTGCCAATTACCTGT
GGTTTCATTTACTCTAAACCTGTGATTCCTCTGAATTATTTTCATTTTAAAGAAATTGTATTTGTTAAAT
ATGTACTACAAACTTAGTAGT
Features (pLannotate 1.2.2; 40 found; start..end, strand, type, name):
    377..634     +  LTR            5' LTR (truncated): truncated 5' long terminal repeat (LTR) from HIV-1
    681..806     +  misc_feature   HIV-1 Ψ: packaging signal of human immunodeficiency virus type 1
    790..1128    +  CDS            HIV-1 gag (fragment): gag protein from human immunodeficiency virus 1; gag
   1303..1536    +  misc_feature   RRE: The Rev response element (RRE) of HIV-1 allows for Rev-dependent mRNA export from the nucleus to the cytoplasm.
   1913..2013    +  CDS            Rev (fragment): human immunodeficiency virus 1 (HIV-1) Rev protein; rev; enhances nuclear export of unspliced and incompletely spliced viral mRNAs
   2058..2175    +  misc_feature   cPPT/CTS: central polypurine tract and central termination sequence of HIV-1
   2230..2500    +  protein_bind   tetracycline response element: contains seven copies of the tetracycline operator tetO tetracycline repressor TetR
   2511..2528    +  misc_feature   MCS (fragment): pUC18/19 multiple cloning site
   2533..2571    +  promoter       minimal CMV promoter: human cytomegalovirus (CMV) immediate early promoter
   2701..2725    +  protein_bind   attB1: mutant version of attB; recombination site for the Gateway® BP reaction BP Clonase™
   2768..2833    +  CDS            3xFLAG: three tandem FLAG® epitope tags, followed by an enterokinase cleavage site
   2846..4552    +  CDS            MEFV (fragment): MEFV_HUMAN - Also known as MEF, TRIM20 From Homo sapiens (Human).
   4570..4594    -  protein_bind   attB2: mutant version of attB; recombination site for the Gateway® BP reaction BP Clonase™
   4706..4741    +  promoter       PGK promoter (fragment): mouse phosphoglycerate kinase 1 promoter
   4759..4814    +  promoter       UbC promoter (fragment): human ubiquitin C promoter
   4827..4882    +  promoter       UbC promoter (fragment): human ubiquitin C promoter
   4893..6071    +  promoter       EF-1α promoter: strong constitutive promoter for human elongation factor EF-1α
   6085..6134    +  promoter       UbC promoter (fragment): human ubiquitin C promoter
   6141..6174    -  protein_bind   loxP: Cre-mediated recombination occurs in the 8-bp core sequence (GCATACAT). Cre recombinase
   6181..6878    +  CDS            rtTA3 (fragment): reverse tetracycline transactivator 3 activates expression from Tet-responsive promoters in the presence of doxycycline
   6808..6918    +  CDS            VP48: 3 tandem repeats of the minimal activation domain of herpes simplex virus VP16 (Cheng et al., 2013)
   7091..7553    +  misc_feature   IRES: internal ribosome entry site (IRES) of the encephalomyocarditis virus (EMCV)
   7569..8288    +  CDS            EGFP: the original enhanced GFP (Yang et al., 1996) mammalian codon-optimized
   8288..8554    +  CDS            NeoR/KanR (fragment): aminoglycoside phosphotransferase confers resistance to neomycin, kanamycin, and G418 (Geneticin®)
   8582..8665    +  CDS            large T antigen (fragment): large T antigen from SV40 (simian virus 40)
   8699..8719    +  misc_feature   MCS (fragment): pBluescript multiple cloning site
   8731..9319    +  misc_feature   WPRE: woodchuck hepatitis virus posttranscriptional regulatory element
   9327..9392    +  CDS            nef (fragment): NEF_HV1Z2 - Experimental evidence at protein level: Swiss-Prot protein existence level 1. Extracellular Nef protein targets CD4(+) T-lymphocytes for apoptosis by interacting with CXCR4 surface receptors. From Human immunodeficiency virus type 1 group M subtype D (isolate Z2/CDC-Z34) (HIV-1).
   9394..9627    +  LTR            3' LTR (ΔU3): self-inactivating 3' long terminal repeat (LTR) from HIV-1
   9832..9936    +  promoter       AmpR promoter: bla
   9937..10797   +  CDS            AmpR: β-lactamase; bla; confers resistance to ampicillin, carbenicillin, and related antibiotics
  10968..11556   +  rep_origin     ori: high-copy-number ColE1/pMB1/pBR322/pUC origin of replication
  11739..11793   +  CDS            lacI (fragment): lac repressor; lacI; The lac repressor binds to the lac operator to inhibit transcription in E. coli. This inhibition can be relieved by adding lactose or isopropyl-β-D-thiogalactopyranoside (IPTG).
  11799..11892   +  rep_origin     SV40 ori (fragment): SV40 origin of replication
  11917..11954   +  CDS            lacI (fragment): lac repressor; lacI; The lac repressor binds to the lac operator to inhibit transcription in E. coli. This inhibition can be relieved by adding lactose or isopropyl-β-D-thiogalactopyranoside (IPTG).
  11967..11988   +  protein_bind   CAP binding site: CAP binding activates transcription in the presence of cAMP. E. coli catabolite activator protein
  12003..12033   +  promoter       lac promoter: promoter for the E. coli lac operon
  12037..12059   +  protein_bind   lac operator (fragment): The lac repressor binds to the lac operator to inhibit transcription in E. coli. This inhibition can be relieved by adding lactose or isopropyl-β-D-thiogalactopyranoside (IPTG). lac repressor encoded by lacI
  12091..12174   +  polyA_signal   SV40 poly(A) signal (fragment): SV40 polyadenylation signal
  12341..329     +  CDS            nef (fragment) (across the origin): NEF_HV1BR - Experimental evidence at protein level: Swiss-Prot protein existence level 1. Extracellular Nef protein targets CD4(+) T-lymphocytes for apoptosis by interacting with CXCR4 surface receptors (PubMed:14990729). From Human immunodeficiency virus type 1 group M subtype B (isolate BRU/LAI) (HIV-1).
