[The description below was written by a language model from this plasmid's Addgene catalogue record and pLannotate feature annotations shown in this document.]
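Description:
pInducer 21-3xFlag-hMEFV-ΔPLD is a 12.3 kb HIV-1-based lentiviral vector for doxycycline-inducible expression of a truncated human pyrin protein in mammalian cells. It is built on the pInducer21 backbone and is maintained in E. coli through a high-copy ColE1/pUC-type origin and an ampicillin resistance gene. The viral framework comprises a truncated 5' LTR, the Ψ packaging signal with a gag fragment, the RRE for Rev-dependent export of the genomic RNA, the cPPT/CTS, a WPRE to boost transcript levels, and a self-inactivating ΔU3 3' LTR. Packaging functions would therefore have to be supplied in trans.

The payload was introduced by Gateway cloning and sits between attB1 and attB2 sites, downstream of a tetracycline response element (seven tetO copies) fused to a minimal CMV promoter. It encodes human MEFV (also known as TRIM20) with an N-terminal 3xFLAG tag and a deletion of residues 88–310, which removes the Phosphorylated Linker Domain of pyrin. A second, constitutive cassette supplies the inducer machinery on the same vector. Its promoter region is annotated ambiguously, as an EF-1α promoter flanked by UbC fragments, and it drives the reverse transactivator rtTA3 followed by an EMCV IRES and EGFP. Transduced cells can thus be identified or sorted by green fluorescence, and adding doxycycline lets rtTA3 activate the TRE to switch on the pyrin variant. The annotation also lists a loxP site upstream of rtTA3 and short fragments such as NeoR/KanR, but no intact mammalian drug-selection marker is evident. The associated study examined how mutations in pyrin domains affect inflammasome activation, so this construct is suited to testing how loss of the linker domain affects pyrin function.
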