Addgene plasmid #195479: pInducer 21-3xFlag-hMEFV-ΔPLD
Purpose: pInducer21 plasmid containing the human MEFV gene with a deletion of residues 88 - 310 (the resulting pyrin protein lacks the Phosphorylated Linker Domain domain) with a 3xFlag tag at the N-terminus
Depositing lab: Thomas Henry. Depositing organization: INSERM U1111,Centre International de Recherche en Infectiologie (CIRI). Publication: Mutations in the B30.2 and the central helical scaffold domains of pyrin differentially affect inflammasome activation. Chirita D, Bronnec P, Magnotti F, Dalmon S, Martin A, Popoff M, Gerfaud-Valentin M, Seve P, Belot A, Contis A, Duquesne A, Nocturne G, Lemelle I, Georgin-Lavialle S, Boursier G, Touitou I, Jamilloux Y, Henry T. Cell Death Dis. 2023 Mar 25;14(3):213. doi: 10.1038/s41419-023-05745-9. PubMed 36966139.
Backbone
  Vector backbone: pInducer21
  Vector type: Mammalian Expression, Lentiviral
Growth in bacteria
  Bacterial resistance: Ampicillin, 100 μg/mL
  Growth temperature: 37°C
  Growth strain: NEB Stable
  Copy number: High Copy
Gene/Insert
  Gene/Insert name: MEFV (alt name: MEditerranean FeVer gene)
  Species: H. sapiens (human)
  Insert size (bp): 2217
  Mutation: deletion of residues 88 - 310 (the resulting pyrin protein lacks the Phosphorylated Linker Domain domain)
  Entrez Gene: MEFV (a.k.a. FMF, MEF, PAAND, TRIM20)
  Tag / fusion protein: 3xFlag (N terminal on insert)
  Cloning method: Gateway Cloning
  Sequencing primers: 5′ gtccagtgtggtgga; 3′ GCCACTGTGCTGGATATCA
Terms and licenses: Academic/Nonprofit Terms; Industry Terms: Not Available to Industry
How to cite: pInducer 21-3xFlag-hMEFV-ΔPLD was a gift from Thomas Henry (Addgene plasmid # 195479 ; http://n2t.net/addgene:195479 ; RRID:Addgene_195479)
